Addgene plasmid #161554: pJM525 EF1α 3xFLAG-NLS-DsDed-intC-ZF1-NLS-HA in TUPV2
Purpose: Constitutive expression of 3xFLAG-NLS-DsDed-intC-ZF1-NLS-HA under the EF1α promoter
Depositing lab: Joshua Leonard. Depositing organization: Northwestern University. Publication: Model-guided design of mammalian genetic programs. Muldoon JJ, Kandula V, Hong M, Donahue PS, Boucher JD, Bagheri N, Leonard JN. Sci Adv. 2021 Feb 19;7(8). pii: 7/8/eabe9375. doi: 10.1126/sciadv.abe9375. Print 2021 Feb. PubMed 33608279.
Backbone
  Vector backbone: pJM451 EF1α EBFP2-P2A-BlastR (TUPV2)
  Vector type: Mammalian Expression, Synthetic Biology
Growth in bacteria
  Bacterial resistance: Ampicillin, 100 μg/mL
  Growth temperature: 37°C
  Growth strain: DH5alpha
  Copy number: High Copy
Gene/Insert
  Gene/Insert name: 3xFLAG-NLS-DsDed-intC-ZF1-NLS-HA
  Species: Synthetic
  Promoter: EF1α
  Tag / fusion protein: 3x-FLAG (N terminal on insert); HA (C terminal on insert)
  Cloning method: Restriction Enzyme; 5′ cloning site NheI (not destroyed); 3′ cloning site NotI (not destroyed)
  Sequencing primers: 5′ CCATTTCAGGTGTCGTGAGAGCTC; 3′ CAGTGGGAGTGGCACCTTCC
Terms and licenses: Academic/Nonprofit Terms; Industry Terms: Not Available to Industry
How to cite: pJM525 EF1α 3xFLAG-NLS-DsDed-intC-ZF1-NLS-HA in TUPV2 was a gift from Joshua Leonard (Addgene plasmid # 161554 ; http://n2t.net/addgene:161554 ; RRID:Addgene_161554)
