[The description below was written by a language model from this plasmid's Addgene catalogue record and pLannotate feature annotations shown in this document.]
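Description:
pJM525 is a 7,180 nt mammalian expression plasmid built in the TUPV2 backbone (derived from pJM451, which carried EF1α-driven EBFP2-P2A-BlastR) and classified for synthetic biology use. It is propagated in E. coli as a high-copy plasmid using a ColE1/pUC-type origin and an ampicillin resistance gene (β-lactamase with its own promoter). The backbone also carries an f1 phage origin and remnants of lac regulatory sequence. An SV40 early promoter followed by only a short fragment of a bleomycin-resistance gene and an SV40 poly(A) signal is annotated, so no intact mammalian selection marker is evident from the feature table.

The payload is a single constitutive transcription unit, cloned between NheI and NotI sites. The human EF1α core promoter with intron A sequences drives a synthetic fusion protein, and a bovine growth hormone polyadenylation signal terminates the transcript. The name gives the fusion's order as an N-terminal 3xFLAG tag, a nuclear localization signal, "DsDed", a C-terminal split-intein fragment (intC), the zinc-finger DNA-binding domain ZF1, a second NLS and a C-terminal HA tag. The annotation software matches the DsDed segment to DsRed-Express2. The name suggests a non-fluorescent variant of that protein, but the record does not say so. The brief TRE3GV and FAPα2 hits are short fragment matches, probably incidental.

The record states the purpose only as constitutive expression of this protein. The presence of an intC half suggests it is meant to pair with a complementary intN-bearing partner for protein splicing, within a toolkit for model-guided design of mammalian genetic programs. The epitope tags allow detection of the protein.
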