Features (pLannotate 1.2.2; 22 found; start..end, strand, type, name):
     19..230     +  promoter       EF-1α core promoter: core promoter for human elongation factor EF-1α
    231..344     +  intron         EF-1α intron A (fragment): intron upstream of the start codon of human EF-1α
    970..1173    +  intron         EF-1α intron A: truncated intron upstream of the start codon of human EF-1α
   1182..1216    +  promoter       TRE3GV promoter (fragment): 3rd-generation Tet-responsive promoter that can be activated by binding of Tet-On® 3G, optimized for retroviral and lentiviral vectors
   1334..1357    +  CDS            3xFLAG (fragment): three tandem FLAG® epitope tags
   1427..2101    +  CDS            DsRed-Express2: DsRed-Express2 is a basic (constitutively fluorescent) orange fluorescent protein published in 2008, derived from Discosoma sp.. It is reported to be a rapidly-maturing protein.
   2126..2148    +  CDS            FAPα2 (fragment): fluorogen-activating protein composed of a dimer of the L5-MG single-chain antibody fragment (Szent-Gyorgyi et al., 2008) binds malachite green derivatives to produce red fluorescence
   2663..2689    +  CDS            HA: HA (human influenza hemagglutinin) epitope tag
   2743..2854    +  polyA_signal   bGH poly(A) signal: bovine growth hormone polyadenylation signal
   3339..3364    -  misc_feature   MCS (fragment): pBluescript multiple cloning site
   3736..4164    +  rep_origin     f1 ori (sequence partly withheld): f1 bacteriophage origin of replication; arrow indicates direction of (+) strand synthesis
   4169..4191    +  promoter       SV40 promoter (fragment): SV40 enhancer and early promoter
   4192..4383    +  promoter       SV40 promoter: SV40 early promoter
   4410..4508    +  CDS            ble (fragment): BLE_KLEPN - Experimental evidence at protein level: Swiss-Prot protein existence level 1. Binding protein with a strong affinity to the bleomycin family of antibiotics. Binds to CL990; an antimitotic-antibiotic compound. From Klebsiella pneumoniae.
   4503..4624    +  polyA_signal   SV40 poly(A) signal: SV40 polyadenylation signal
   4697..4713    -  protein_bind   lac operator: The lac repressor binds to the lac operator to inhibit transcription in E. coli. This inhibition can be relieved by adding lactose or isopropyl-β-D-thiogalactopyranoside (IPTG). lac repressor encoded by lacI
   4721..4751    -  promoter       lac promoter: promoter for the E. coli lac operon
   4766..4787    -  protein_bind   CAP binding site: CAP binding activates transcription in the presence of cAMP. E. coli catabolite activator protein
   4800..4892    -  CDS            lacI (fragment): lac repressor; lacI; The lac repressor binds to the lac operator to inhibit transcription in E. coli. This inhibition can be relieved by adding lactose or isopropyl-β-D-thiogalactopyranoside (IPTG).
   5075..5663    -  rep_origin     ori: high-copy-number ColE1/pMB1/pBR322/pUC origin of replication
   5834..6694    -  CDS            AmpR: β-lactamase; bla; confers resistance to ampicillin, carbenicillin, and related antibiotics
   6695..6799    -  promoter       AmpR promoter: bla
>Addgene plasmid #161554 | pJM525 EF1α 3xFLAG-NLS-DsDed-intC-ZF1-NLS-HA in TUPV2 | addgene full sequence | sequence record 317923 | Addgene NGS Result
GCTCCGGTGCCCGTCAGTGGGCAGAGCGCACATCGCCCACAGTCCCCGAGAAGTTGGGGGGAGGGGTCGG
CAATTGAACCGGTGCCTAGAGAAGGTGGCGCGGGGTAAACTGGGAAAGTGATGTCGTGTACTGGCTCCGC
CTTTTTCCCGAGGGTGGGGGAGAACCGTATATAAGTGCAGTAGTCGCCGTGAACGTTCTTTTTCGCAACG
GGTTTGCCGCCAGAACACAGGTAAGTGCCGTGTGTGGTTCCCGCGGGCCTGGCCTCTTTACGGGTTATGG
CCCTTGCGTGCCTTGAATTACTTCCACGCCCCTGGCTGCAGTACGTGATTCTTGATCCCGAGCTTCGGGT
TGGAAGTGGGTGGGAGAGTTCGAGGCCTTGCGCTTAAGGAGCCCCTTCGCCTCGTGCTTGAGTTGAGGCC
TGGCTTGGGCGCTGGGGCCGCCGCGTGCGAATCTGGTGGCACCTTCGCGCCTGTCTCGCTGCTTTCGATA
AGTCTCTAGCCATTTAAAATTTTTGATGACCTGCTGCGACGCTTTTTTTCTGGCAAGATAGTCTTGTAAA
TGCGGGCCAAGATCTGCACACTGGTATTTCGGTTTTTGGGGCCGCGGGCGGCGACGGGGCCCGTGCGTCC
CAGCGCACATGTTCGGCGAGGCGGGGCCTGCGAGCGCGGCCACCGAGAATCGGACGGGGGTAGTCTCAAG
CTGGCCGGCCTGCTCTGGTGCCTGGCCTCGCGCCGCCGTGTATCGCCCCGCCCTGGGCGGCAAGGCTGGC
CCGGTCGGCACCAGTTGCGTGAGCGGAAAGATGGCCGCTTCCCGGCCCTGCTGCAGGGAGCTCAAAATGG
AGGACGCGGCGCTCGGGAGAGCGGGCGGGTGAGTCACCCACACAAAGGAAAAGGGCCTTTCCGTCCTCAG
CCGTCGCTTCATGTGACTCCACGGAGTACCGGGCGCCGTCCAGGCACCTCGATTAGTTCTCGAGCTTTTG
GAGTACGTCGTCTTTAGGTTGGGGGGAGGGGTTTTATGCGATGGAGTTTCCCCACACTGAGTGGGTGGAG
ACTGAAGTTAGGCCAGCTTGGCACTTGATGTAATTCTCCTTGGAATTTGCCCTTTTTGAGTTTGGATCTT
GGTTCATTCTCAAGCCTCAGACAGTGGTTCAAAGTTTTTTTCTTCCATTTCAGGTGTCGTGAGAGCTCGT
TTAGTGAACCGTCAGATCGCCTGGAGACGCCATCCACGCTGTTTTGACCTCCATAGAAGAGAACGGGACC
GATCCAAATTCTCGAGGCTAGCGCCACCATGGATTATAAGGATCACGATGGCGACTACAAGGACCACGAT
ATTGACTACAAAGACGATGACGATAAAATGGCTCCTAAGAAAAAGCGCAAAGTCGGTATCCATGGCGTTC
CCGGATCAGGCTCCGGAAGTGGCTCCATGGATAGCACTGAGAACGTCATCAAGCCCTTCATGCGCTTCAA
GGTGCACATGGAGGGCTCCGTGAACGGCCACGAGTTCGAGATCGAGGGCGAGGGCGAGGGCAAGCCCTAC
GAGGGCACCCAGACCGCCAAGCTCCAGGTGACCAAGGGCGGCCCCCTGCCCTTCGCCTGGGACATCCTGT
CCCCCCAGTTCCAGTACGGCTCCAAGGTGTACGTGAAGCACCCCGCCGACATCCCCGACTACAAGAAGCT
GTCCTTCCCCGAGGGCTTCAAGTGGGAGAAGGTGATGAACTTCGAGGACGGCGGCGTGGTGACCGTGACC
CAGGACTCCTCCCTCCAGGACGGCACCTTCATCTACCACGTGAAGTTCATCGGCGTGAACTTCCCCTCCG
ACGGCCCCGTAATGCAGAAGAAAACTCTGGGCTGGGAGCCCTCCACCGAGCGCCTGTACCCCCGCGACGG
CGTGCTGAAGGGCGAGATCCACAAGGCGCTGAAGCTGAAGGGCGGCGGCCACTACCTGGTGGAGTTCAAG
TCAATCTACATGGCCAAGAAGCCCGTGAAGCTGCCCGGCTACTACTACGTGGACTCCAAGCTGGACATCA
CCTCCCACAACGAGGACTACACCGTGGTGGAGCAGTACGAGCGCGCCGAGGCCCGCCACCACCTGTTCCA
GTCTGGTTCTGGTTCTGGTTCAGGATCCGGTGGTGGCGGGTCTGGTGGAGGAGGTAGTGGTGGAGGTGGC
TCTGCCACCATGATGCTGAAGAAGATCCTGAAGATCGAGGAGCTGGACGAGAGAGAGCTGATCGACATCG
AGGTGAGCGGCAACCACCTGTTCTACGCCAACGACATCCTGACCCACAACAGCAACAGGGGTGGTGGCGG
GTCTGGTGGAGGAGGTAGTGGTGGAGGTGGCTCTGGTACCGCTAGACCCGGGGAGCGCCCCTTCCAGTGT
CGCATTTGCATGCGGAACTTTTCGCGCCAGGACAGGCTTGACAGGCATACCCGTACTCATACCGGTGAAA
AACCGTTTCAGTGTCGGATCTGTATGCGAAATTTCTCCCAGAAGGAGCACTTGGCGGGGCATCTACGTAC
GCACACCGGCGAGAAGCCATTCCAATGCCGAATATGCATGCGCAACTTCAGTCGCCGCGACAACCTGAAC
CGGCACCTAAAAACCCACCTGAGAGAATTCGGCTCTGGCCCTAAGAAGAAGCGCAAAGTTGGCTCTGGCA
TGTACCCATACGACGTACCAGATTACGCTTAGGCGGCCGCTCGAGTCTAGAGGGCCCGTTTAAACCCGCT
GATCAGCCTCGACTGTGCCTTCTAGTTGCCAGCCATCTGTTGTTTGCCCCTCCCCCGTGCCTTCCTTGAC
CCTGGAAGGTGCCACTCCCACTGTCCTTTCCTAATAAAATGAGGAAATTGCATCGCATTGTCTGAGTAGG
TGTCATTCTATTCTGGGGGGTGGGGTGGGGCAGGACAGCAAGGGGGAGGATTGGGAAGTCAATAGCAGGC
ATGCTGGGGATGCGGTGGGCTCTATGGCTTCTGAGGCAGGTCGAAGAACTATTTCCTGGCTGTTACGCGA
GCGCATCGCGATAAGCTCTAGAGGGACAGCCCCCCCCCAAAGCCCCCAGGGATGTAATTACGTCCCTCCC
CCGCTAGGGGGCAGCAGCGAGCCGCCCGGGGCTCCGCTCCGGTCCGGCGCTCCCCCCGCATCCCCGAGCC
GGCAGCGTGCGGGGACAGCCCGGGCACGGGGAAGGTGGCACGGGATCGCTTTCCTCTGAACGCTTCTCGC
TGCTCTTTGAGCCTGCAGACACCTGGGGGGATACGGGGAAAAAGCTTTAGGCTGAAAGAGAGATTTAGAA
TGACAGAATCATAGAACGGCCTGCGTACGGATGGGGCTCTAGCTCTAGAGCTTGATATCGAATTCCTGCA
GCCCCGCTAGAGGGACAGCCCCCCCCCAAAGCCCCCAGGGATGTAATTACGTCCCTCCCCCGCTAGGGGG
CAGCAGCGAGCCGCCCGGGGCTCCGCTCCGGTCCGGCGCTCCCCCCGCATCCCCGAGCCGGCAGCGTGCG
GGGACAGCCCGGGCACGGGGAAGGTGGCACGGGATCGCTTTCCTCTGAACGCTTCTCGCTGCTCTTTGAG
CCTGCAGACACCTGGGGGGATACGGGGAAAAAGCTTTAGGCTGAAAGAGAGATTTAGAATGACAGAATCA
TAGAACGGCCTGGGCGCGCCTGGTGGCGAACGATCAACAGACGGGAGAGGACTAAAGTCTTCGCTGACAG
CGACCGGACTCTAGGGGGTATCCCC
[124 nt withheld, positions 3736-3859]
C
[91 nt withheld, positions 3861-3951]
A
[49 nt withheld, positions 3953-4001]
CCTTTGACGTTGGAGTCCACGTTCTTT
[37 nt withheld, positions 4029-4065]
ACCCTATCTCGGTCTATTCTTTTGATTTATAAGGGATTTTGCCGATTTCGGCCTATTGGTTAAAAAATGA
GCTGATTTAACAAAAATTTAACGCGAATTAATTCTGTGGAATGTGTGTCAGTTAGGCTCAATTAGTCAGC
AACCATAGTCCCGCCCCTAACTCCGCCCATCCCGCCCCTAACTCCGCCCAGTTCCGCCCATTCTCCGCCC
CATGGCTGACTAATTTTTTTTATTTATGCAGAGGCCGAGGCCGCCTCTGCCTCTGAGCTATTCCAGAAGT
AGTGAGGAGGCTTTTTTGGAGGCCTAGGCTTTTGCAAAAAGCTCCCGGGAGCTTGTATATCCATTTTCGG
AGGTTGGGCTTCGGAATCGTTTTCCGGGACGCCGGCTGGATGATCCTCCAGCGCGGGGATCTCATGCTGG
AGTTCTTCGCCCACCCCAACTTGTTTATTGCAGCTTATAATGGTTACAAATAAAGCAATAGCATCACAAA
TTTCACAAATAAAGCATTTTTTTCACTGCATTCTAGTTGTGGTTTGTCCAAACTCATCAATGTATCTTAT
CATGTCTGTATACCGTCGACCTCTAGCTAGAGCTTGGCGTAATCATGGTCATAGCTGTTTCCTGTGTGAA
ATTGTTATCCGCTCACAATTCCACACAACATACGAGCCGGAAGCATAAAGTGTAAAGCCTGGGGTGCCTA
ATGAGTGAGCTAACTCACATTAATTGCGTTGCGCTCACTGCCCGCTTTCCAGTCGGGAAACCTGTCGTGC
CAGCTGCATTAATGAATCGGCCAACGCGCGGGGAGAGGCGGTTTGCGTATTGGGCGCTCTTCCGCTTCCT
CGCTCACTGACTCGCTGCGCTCGGTCGTTCGGCTGCGGCGAGCGGTATCAGCTCACTCAAAGGCGGTAAT
ACGGTTATCCACAGAATCAGGGGATAACGCAGGAAAGAACATGTGAGCAAAAGGCCAGCAAAAGGCCAGG
AACCGTAAAAAGGCCGCGTTGCTGGCGTTTTTCCATAGGCTCCGCCCCCCTGACGAGCATCACAAAAATC
GACGCTCAAGTCAGAGGTGGCGAAACCCGACAGGACTATAAAGATACCAGGCGTTTCCCCCTGGAAGCTC
CCTCGTGCGCTCTCCTGTTCCGACCCTGCCGCTTACCGGATACCTGTCCGCCTTTCTCCCTTCGGGAAGC
GTGGCGCTTTCTCATAGCTCACGCTGTAGGTATCTCAGTTCGGTGTAGGTCGTTCGCTCCAAGCTGGGCT
GTGTGCACGAACCCCCCGTTCAGCCCGACCGCTGCGCCTTATCCGGTAACTATCGTCTTGAGTCCAACCC
GGTAAGACACGACTTATCGCCACTGGCAGCAGCCACTGGTAACAGGATTAGCAGAGCGAGGTATGTAGGC
GGTGCTACAGAGTTCTTGAAGTGGTGGCCTAACTACGGCTACACTAGAAGAACAGTATTTGGTATCTGCG
CTCTGCTGAAGCCAGTTACCTTCGGAAAAAGAGTTGGTAGCTCTTGATCCGGCAAACAAACCACCGCTGG
TAGCGGTGGTTTTTTTGTTTGCAAGCAGCAGATTACGCGCAGAAAAAAAGGATCTCAAGAAGATCCTTTG
ATCTTTTCTACGGGGTCTGACGCTCAGTGGAACGAAAACTCACGTTAAGGGATTTTGGTCATGAGATTAT
CAAAAAGGATCTTCACCTAGATCCTTTTAAATTAAAAATGAAGTTTTAAATCAATCTAAAGTATATATGA
GTAAACTTGGTCTGACAGTTACCAATGCTTAATCAGTGAGGCACCTATCTCAGCGATCTGTCTATTTCGT
TCATCCATAGTTGCCTGACTCCCCGTCGTGTAGATAACTACGATACGGGAGGGCTTACCATCTGGCCCCA
GTGCTGCAATGATACCGCGAGATCCACGCTCACCGGCTCCAGATTTATCAGCAATAAACCAGCCAGCCGG
AAGGGCCGAGCGCAGAAGTGGTCCTGCAACTTTATCCGCCTCCATCCAGTCTATTAATTGTTGCCGGGAA
GCTAGAGTAAGTAGTTCGCCAGTTAATAGTTTGCGCAACGTTGTTGCCATTGCTACAGGCATCGTGGTGT
CACGCTCGTCGTTTGGTATGGCTTCATTCAGCTCCGGTTCCCAACGATCAAGGCGAGTTACATGATCCCC
CATGTTGTGCAAAAAAGCGGTTAGCTCCTTCGGTCCTCCGATCGTTGTCAGAAGTAAGTTGGCCGCAGTG
TTATCACTCATGGTTATGGCAGCACTGCATAATTCTCTTACTGTCATGCCATCCGTAAGATGCTTTTCTG
TGACTGGTGAGTACTCAACCAAGTCATTCTGAGAATAGTGTATGCGGCGACCGAGTTGCTCTTGCCCGGC
GTCAATACGGGATAATACCGCGCCACATAGCAGAACTTTAAAAGTGCTCATCATTGGAAAACGTTCTTCG
GGGCGAAAACTCTCAAGGATCTTACCGCTGTTGAGATCCAGTTCGATGTAACCCACTCGTGCACCCAACT
GATCTTCAGCATCTTTTACTTTCACCAGCGTTTCTGGGTGAGCAAAAACAGGAAGGCAAAATGCCGCAAA
AAAGGGAATAAGGGCGACACGGAAATGTTGAATACTCATACTCTTCCTTTTTCAATATTATTGAAGCATT
TATCAGGGTTATTGTCTCATGAGCGGATACATATTTGAATGTATTTAGAAAAATAAACAAATAGGGGTTC
CGCGCACATTTCCCCGAAAAGTGCCACCTGACGTCGACGGATCGGGAGATCGAAGACGGGCAAAACCGAT
GTTGACGGACTAATCCTGACAAGATCTGGGGAGGTCGCTGAGTAGTGCGCGAGCAAAATTTAAGCTACAA
CAAGGCAAGGCTTGACCGACAATTGCATGAAGAATCTGCTTAGGGTTAGGCGTTTTGCGCTGCTTCGCGA
TGTACGGGCCAGATATACGCGTGAGTAATTCATACAAAAGGACTCGCCCCTGCCTTGGGGAATCCCAGGG
ACCGTCGTTAAACTCCCACTAACGTAGAACCCAGAGATCGCTGCGTTCCCGCCCCCTCACCCGCCCGCTC
TCGTCATCACTGAGGTGGAGAAGAGCATGCGTGAG
