>Addgene plasmid #161554 | pJM525 EF1α 3xFLAG-NLS-DsDed-intC-ZF1-NLS-HA in TUPV2 | depositor partial sequence | sequence record 313016 | 3xFLAG-NLS-DsDed-intC-ZF1-NLS-HA gene
ATGGATTATAAGGATCACGATGGCGACTACAAGGACCACGATATTGACTACAAAGACGATGACGATAAAA
TGGCTCCTAAGAAAAAGCGCAAAGTCGGTATCCATGGCGTTCCCGGATCAGGCTCCGGAAGTGGCTCCAT
GGATAGCACTGAGAACGTCATCAAGCCCTTCATGCGCTTCAAGGTGCACATGGAGGGCTCCGTGAACGGC
CACGAGTTCGAGATCGAGGGCGAGGGCGAGGGCAAGCCCTACGAGGGCACCCAGACCGCCAAGCTCCAGG
TGACCAAGGGCGGCCCCCTGCCCTTCGCCTGGGACATCCTGTCCCCCCAGTTCCAGTACGGCTCCAAGGT
GTACGTGAAGCACCCCGCCGACATCCCCGACTACAAGAAGCTGTCCTTCCCCGAGGGCTTCAAGTGGGAG
AAGGTGATGAACTTCGAGGACGGCGGCGTGGTGACCGTGACCCAGGACTCCTCCCTCCAGGACGGCACCT
TCATCTACCACGTGAAGTTCATCGGCGTGAACTTCCCCTCCGACGGCCCCGTAATGCAGAAGAAAACTCT
GGGCTGGGAGCCCTCCACCGAGCGCCTGTACCCCCGCGACGGCGTGCTGAAGGGCGAGATCCACAAGGCG
CTGAAGCTGAAGGGCGGCGGCCACTACCTGGTGGAGTTCAAGTCAATCTACATGGCCAAGAAGCCCGTGA
AGCTGCCCGGCTACTACTACGTGGACTCCAAGCTGGACATCACCTCCCACAACGAGGACTACACCGTGGT
GGAGCAGTACGAGCGCGCCGAGGCCCGCCACCACCTGTTCCAGTCTGGTTCTGGTTCTGGTTCAGGATCC
GGTGGTGGCGGGTCTGGTGGAGGAGGTAGTGGTGGAGGTGGCTCTGCCACCATGATGCTGAAGAAGATCC
TGAAGATCGAGGAGCTGGACGAGAGAGAGCTGATCGACATCGAGGTGAGCGGCAACCACCTGTTCTACGC
CAACGACATCCTGACCCACAACAGCAACAGGGGTGGTGGCGGGTCTGGTGGAGGAGGTAGTGGTGGAGGT
GGCTCTGGTACCGCTAGACCCGGGGAGCGCCCCTTCCAGTGTCGCATTTGCATGCGGAACTTTTCGCGCC
AGGACAGGCTTGACAGGCATACCCGTACTCATACCGGTGAAAAACCGTTTCAGTGTCGGATCTGTATGCG
AAATTTCTCCCAGAAGGAGCACTTGGCGGGGCATCTACGTACGCACACCGGCGAGAAGCCATTCCAATGC
CGAATATGCATGCGCAACTTCAGTCGCCGCGACAACCTGAACCGGCACCTAAAAACCCACCTGAGAGAAT
TCGGCTCTGGCCCTAAGAAGAAGCGCAAAGTTGGCTCTGGCATGTACCCATACGACGTACCAGATTACGC
TTAG
